>Addgene plasmid #200337 | pSAH63 - [AFDp | wrmScarlet | tbb-2 UTR] | addgene full sequence | sequence record 409768 | Addgene NGS Result
TCAAAAATGATTACGCCAAGCTGTAAGTTTAAACATGATCTTACTAACTAACTATTCTCATTTAAATTTT
CAGAGCTTAAAAATGGCTGAAATCACTCACAACGATGGATACGCTAATGCCTGTGAATAGAGTTCTCGTA
AATCGACAATGGAGTTTTCAAAAAATACATAACGATGAGTAATCCTTGTTATATTTTCCATTAGAGTAAA
TTGATATAAAGAAAACAGAGTTATATCTGAAGTTGAGAAGCTTAAAAGATTTATGACTACCGTAAGAATA
TCCGGATGAGCTGATACAGATGGCTCATGAAGTGACGCAACGGGTTTCATTTCGTACATTTTTATCAACT
CATATTCGATCCACGGTAACTATCGTGAGAAGCTGTAAAAGGATTTTCGATTCTACCTTTTCCACATAAA
AAGAGACCAAAAATGGGGCCCGTTTCAAAGGGAGAGGCCGTTATAAAAGAATTTATGCGTTTCAAGGTCC
ACATGGAGGGATCCATGAACGGACACGAGTTCGAGATCGAGGGAGAGGGAGAGGGACGTCCATACGAGGG
AACCCAAACCGCCAAGGTGAGTTTTATTATCGATTTTCGGGATTTTCTACTTGTAATTACCTTTTGTTTT
TAATAAGTTGCTTTTTTCCAGCTCAAGGTCACCAAGGGAGGACCACTCCCATTCTCCTGGGACATCCTCT
CCCCACAATTCATGTACGGATCCCGTGCCTTCACCAAGCACCCAGCCGACATCCCAGACTACTACAAGCA
ATCCTTCCCAGAGGGATTCAAGTGGGAGCGTGTCATGAACTTCGAGGACGGAGGAGCCGTCACCGTCACC
CAAGGTAGGTTTTCAGTTTCAATTTTTGTTGCAACTACCTCAACTCTATGTTTTCAGACACCTCCCTCGA
GGACGGAACCCTCATCTACAAGGTCAAGCTCCGTGGAACCAACTTCCCACCAGACGGACCAGTCATGCAA
AAGAAGACCATGGGATGGGAGGCCTCCACCGAGCGACTCTACCCAGAGGACGGAGTCCTCAAGGGAGACA
TCAAGGTAAATTTTTCAAGCTTCTAAATTCCAAAATAAACCATTTTAATTTCTTAATTCCAGATGGCCCT
CCGGCTCAAGGACGGAGGACGTTACCTCGCCGACTTCAAGACCACCTACAAGGCCAAGAAGCCAGTCCAA
ATGCCAGGAGCCTACAACGTCGACCGTAAGCTCGACATCACCTCCCACAACGAGGACTACACCGTCGTCG
AGCAATACGAGCGTTCCGAGGGACGTCACTCCACCGGAGGAATGGACGAGCTCTACAAGCCCGGGTGATG
GTCTCTGAGCTATGCAAAATCCTTTCAAGCATTCCCTTCTTCTCTATCACTCTTCTTTCTTTTTGTCAAA
AAATTCTCTCGCTAATTTATTTGCTTTTTTAATGTTATTATTTTATGACTTTTTATAGTCACTGAAAAGT
TTGCATCTGAGTGAAGTGAATGCTATCAAAATGTGATTCTGATATCCAGGAAACGGAGAATCTGTGCGGC
AATGTCTTATCATTTGAAACGCGCCGTATCGATGCTGACATCATGCGGCTCCCGTGTTAGTCGAGAAGAT
GGGTACGGGCCTTTATTCATCCAACACTCTACGGCTTCTTCAAGAGCTAGTAGGGCACCCTGTAGTTGGA
AAGGGATTATTTCGTATGGCGAGCCCATACCGTCTTTCTTGCGGAAGCTTAACACGATAGGAAGTTGGAT
AGTTTCGAACGATGGTTCCATACGGAACGCTGTCTCAAGGATGAGTCTGACGGAGTGTAACTCGAAGGCT
AGGTGGAGGCTCAGTGATGATAAGTCTGCGATGGTGGATGCATGTGTCATGGTCATAGCTGTTTCCTGTG
TGAAATTGTTATCCGCTCAGAGGGCACAATCCTATTCCGCGCTATCCGACAATCTCCAAGACATTAGGTG
GAGTTCAGTTCGGCGTATGGCATATGTCGCTGGAAAGAACATGTGAGCAAAAGGCCAGCAAAAGGCCAGG
AACCGTAAAAAGGCCGCGTTGCTGGCGTTTTTCCATAGGCTCCGCCCCCCTGACGAGCATCACAAAAATC
GACGCTCAAGTCAGAGGTGGCGAAACCCGACAGGACTATAAAGATACCAGGCGTTTCCCCCTGGAAGCTC
CCTCGTGCGCTCTCCTGTTCCGACCCTGCCGCTTACCGGATACCTGTCCGCCTTTCTCCCTTCGGGAAGC
GTGGCGCTTTCTCATAGCTCACGCTGTAGGTATCTCAGTTCGGTGTAGGTCGTTCGCTCCAAGCTGGGCT
GTGTGCACGAACCCCCCGTTCAGCCCGACCGCTGCGCCTTATCCGGTAACTATCGTCTTGAGTCCAACCC
GGTAAGACACGACTTATCGCCACTGGCAGCAGCCACTGGTAACAGGATTAGCAGAGCGAGGTATGTAGGC
GGTGCTACAGAGTTCTTGAAGTGGTGGCCTAACTACGGCTACACTAGAAGAACAGTATTTGGTATCTGCG
CTCTGCTGAAGCCAGTTACCTTCGGAAAAAGAGTTGGTAGCTCTTGATCCGGCAAACAAACCACCGCTGG
TAGCGGTGGTTTTTTTGTTTGCAAGCAGCAGATTACGCGCAGAAAAAAAGGATCTCAAGAAGATCCTTTG
ATCTTTTCTACGGGGTCTGACGCTCTATTCAACAAAGCCGCCGTCCCGTCAAGTCAGCGTAAATGGGTAG
GGGGCTTCAAATCGTCCTCGTGATACCAATTCGGAGCCTGCTTTTTTGTACAAACTTGTTGATAATGGCA
ATTCAAGGATCTTCACCTAGATCCTTTTAAATTAAAAATGAAGTTTTAAATCAATCTAAAGTATATATGA
GTAAACTTGGTCTGACAGTTACCAATGCTTAATCAGTGAGGCACCTATCTCAGCGATCTGTCTATTTCGT
TCATCCATAGTTGCCTGACTCCCCGTCGTGTAGATAACTACGATACGGGAGGGCTTACCATCTGGCCCCA
GTGCTGCAATGATACCGCGAGAGCCACGCTCACCGGCTCCAGATTTATCAGCAATAAACCAGCCAGCCGG
AAGGGCCGAGCGCAGAAGTGGTCCTGCAACTTTATCCGCCTCCATCCAGTCTATTAATTGTTGCCGGGAA
GCTAGAGTAAGTAGTTCGCCAGTTAATAGTTTGCGCAACGTTGTTGCCATTGCTACAGGCATCGTGGTGT
CACGCTCGTCGTTTGGTATGGCTTCATTCAGCTCCGGTTCCCAACGATCAAGGCGAGTTACATGATCCCC
CATGTTGTGCAAAAAAGCGGTTAGCTCCTTCGGTCCTCCGATCGTTGTCAGAAGTAAGTTGGCCGCAGTG
TTATCACTCATGGTTATGGCAGCACTGCATAATTCTCTTACTGTCATGCCATCCGTAAGATGCTTTTCTG
TGACTGGTGAGTACTCAACCAAGTCATTCTGAGAATAGTGTATGCGGCGACCGAGTTGCTCTTGCCCGGC
GTCAATACGGGATAATACCGCGCCACATAGCAGAACTTTAAAAGTGCTCATCATTGGAAAACGTTCTTCG
GGGCGAAAACTCTCAAGGATCTTACCGCTGTTGAGATCCAGTTCGATGTAACCCACTCGTGCACCCAACT
GATCTTCAGCATCTTTTACTTTCACCAGCGTTTCTGGGTGAGCAAAAACAGGAAGGCAAAATGCCGCAAA
AAAGGGAATAAGGGCGACACGGAAATGTTGAATACTCATACTCTTCCTTTTTCAATATTATTGAAGCATT
TATCAGGGTTATTGTCTCATGAGCGGATACATATTTGAATGTATTTAGAAAAATAAACAAATAGGGGTTC
CGCGCACATTTCCCCGAAAAGTGCCAGATACCTGAAACAAAACCCATCGTACGGCCAAGGAAGTCTCCAA
TAACTGTGATCCACCACAAGCGCCAGGGTTTTCCCAGTCACGACGTTGTAAAACGACGGCCAGTCATGCA
TAATCCGCACGCATCTGGAATAAGGAAGTGCCATTCCGCCTGACCTAAGTGCTTTTCGAGATCGCCAAAC
CGGAGAACGATCAGGAGAATGATGAGTCGCCACAGGAGTCGGCAAGATACGTGCGTTATAGATTTGCTCC
AAACTTTTTGAAACTCAAAACGGTCGGAGCAACTGTGGAATTCAAAGTAGGAGACATCCCAATCCATCAT
TTCCGAATGATCGAACGTCACTTCTTCAAAGATCGCCTTCTGAAGTGTTTTGACTTTGAATTCGGATTCT
GTATTCCGAATTCACGAAACAACTGTGAACATATCTATGAGTTCCCTCAACTCTCTCAACAACTCAGTGA
GTCATTATTCTAAAAAGTACAATTCAAAAGACTAATCTCTTTTTCAGTGGACGACATGATCAACAATCCA
AACGAGACTCGTTCTGACAGCTTCTATTTCGTCGATAACAAACTCGTCATGCACAACAAAGCCGACTACT
CATATGATGCATAAATCTTCATTGTTGAGTTTATCTTGTTGATTTTTGAATAAATTATCAACTCTTTACT
TTTTAATGGGTTATGAAATAAATAAACATTGAAAACTGATAAACAACGTTCATCTCTATAACTTCGTATA
GCATACATTATACGAAGTTATGATA
Features (pLannotate 1.2.2; 10 found; start..end, strand, type, name):
    442..843     +  CDS            mScarlet (fragment): mScarlet is a basic (constitutively fluorescent) red fluorescent protein published in 2016, derived from synthetic construct. It has moderate acid sensitivity.
    897..1319    +  CDS            mScarlet (fragment): mScarlet is a basic (constitutively fluorescent) red fluorescent protein published in 2016, derived from synthetic construct. It has moderate acid sensitivity.
   1342..1511    +  terminator     tbb-2 terminator (fragment): tbb-2; transcription terminator for the C. elegans tubulin beta-2 gene
   2060..2648    -  rep_origin     ori: high-copy-number ColE1/pMB1/pBR322/pUC origin of replication
   2765..2789    -  protein_bind   attB1: mutant version of attB; recombination site for the Gateway® BP reaction BP Clonase™
   2889..3749    -  CDS            AmpR: β-lactamase; bla; confers resistance to ampicillin, carbenicillin, and related antibiotics
   3750..3854    -  promoter       AmpR promoter: bla
   3941..3984    -  CDS            lacZα (fragment): LacZα fragment of β-galactosidase; lacZ fragment
   4039..4491    +  CDS            unc-119 (fragment): UN119_CAEEL - Experimental evidence at protein level: Swiss-Prot protein existence level 1. Myristoyl-binding protein that acts as a cargo adapter: specifically binds the myristoyl moiety of a subset of N-terminally myristoylated proteins and is required for their localization. Plays a key role in ciliary membrane localization of proteins. Required for the establishment or function of the nervous system. From Caenorhabditis elegans.
   4608..4641    +  protein_bind   loxP: Cre-mediated recombination occurs in the 8-bp core sequence (GCATACAT). Cre recombinase
