[The description below was written by a language model from this plasmid's Addgene catalogue record and pLannotate feature annotations shown in this document.]
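Description:
pSAH63 is a C. elegans expression plasmid built on the Twist Amp High backbone, a high-copy cloning vector that is propagated in E. coli through a ColE1/pUC-type origin and selected with ampicillin via the β-lactamase gene and its native promoter. It belongs to a set of modular "BioParts" and carries a single cassette, [AFDp | wrmScarlet | tbb-2 UTR]. In this cassette the gcy-8 promoter, which is used here to direct expression in the AFD neurons, drives the worm-adapted red fluorescent protein wrmScarlet, followed by the 3′ UTR/terminator of the beta-tubulin gene tbb-2.

In the annotated 4,645 nt sequence, mScarlet appears as two adjacent fragments separated by a short gap. This pattern would fit an intron interrupting the coding sequence, as is common in worm transgenes, but the record does not say so. The tbb-2 terminator lies immediately downstream. The gcy-8 promoter itself is not annotated; it is presumably in the unannotated sequence upstream of the fluorescent protein. The table also picks up a partial unc-119 coding fragment, a loxP site, an attB1-like site and a short lacZα remnant. The record does not explain their roles, although an unc-119 fragment and loxP would be consistent with the stated compatibility with MosTI single-copy insertion.

According to the depositor, the plasmid can be used to mark AFD neurons with red fluorescence. It can also serve as a scaffold for AFD-specific expression of other transgenes, either as N- or C-terminal fusions to the fluorophore or untagged. Delivery can be by single-copy MosTI integration or by arrays.
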