Addgene plasmid #200337: pSAH63 - [AFDp | wrmScarlet | tbb-2 UTR]
Purpose: mScarlet BioPart for AFD neurons. (1) Mark neurons or (2) cell-specific expression of transgenes (N or C-terminal fusions, or untagged). Compatible with single-copy insertion (MosTI) or arrays.
Depositing lab: Christian Froekjaer-Jensen. Depositing organization: King Abdullah University of Science and Technology (KAUST).
Backbone
  Vector backbone: Twist Amp High
  Backbone manufacturer: Twist Biosciences
  Vector type: Worm Expression
Growth in bacteria
  Bacterial resistance: Ampicillin, 100 μg/mL
  Growth temperature: 37°C
  Growth strain: DH5alpha
  Copy number: High Copy
Gene/Insert
  Gene/Insert name: [AFDp | wrmScarlet | tbb-2 UTR]
  Species: C. elegans (nematode)
  Promoter: WBGene00001535, gcy-8
  Cloning method: Restriction Enzyme; 5′ cloning site Unknown (unknown if destroyed)
Terms and licenses: Academic/Nonprofit Terms; Industry Terms: Not Available to Industry
Depositor comments: See www.wormbuilder.org/BioParts for more information.
How to cite: pSAH63 - [AFDp | wrmScarlet | tbb-2 UTR] was a gift from Christian Froekjaer-Jensen (Addgene plasmid # 200337 ; http://n2t.net/addgene:200337 ; RRID:Addgene_200337)
